>Addgene plasmid #226770 | p50.mALDH1A1.CD63-GFP.wpre | addgene full sequence | sequence record 452577 | Addgene NGS Result
AAATTTCACAAATAAAGCATTTTTTTCACTGCATTCTAGTTGTGGTTTGTCCAAACTCATCAATGTATCT
TATCATGTCTGGCTCTAGCTATCCCGCCCCTAACTCCGCCCATCCCGCCCCTAACTCCGCCCAGTTCCGC
CCATTCTCCGCCCCATGGCTGACTAATTTTTTTTATTTATGCAGAGGCCGAGGCCGCCTCGGCCTCTGAG
CTATTCCAGAAGTAGTGAGGAGGCTTTTTTGGAGGCCTAGGGACGTACCCAATTCGCCCTATAGTGAGTC
GTATTACGCGCGCTCACTGGCCGTCGTTTTACAACGTCGTGACTGGGAAAACCCTGGCGTTACCCAACTT
AATCGCCTTGCAGCACATCCCCCTTTCGCCAGCTGGCGTAATAGCGAAGAGGCCCGCACCGATCGCCCTT
CCCAACAGTTGCGCAGCCTGAATGGCGAATGGG
[124 nt withheld, positions 454-577]
C
[91 nt withheld, positions 579-669]
A
[49 nt withheld, positions 671-719]
CCTTTGACGTTGGAGTCCACGTTCTTT
[37 nt withheld, positions 747-783]
ACCCTATCTCGGTCTATTCTTTTGATTTATAAGGGATTTTGCCGATTTCGGCCTATTGGTTAAAAAATGA
GCTGATTTAACAAAAATTTAACGCGAATTTTAACAAAATATTAACGCTTACAATTTAGGTGGCACTTTTC
GGGGAAATGTGCGCGGAACCCCTATTTGTTTATTTTTCTAAATACATTCAAATATGTATCCGCTCATGAG
ACAATAACCCTGATAAATGCTTCAATAATATTGAAAAAGGAAGAGTATGAGTATTCAACATTTCCGTGTC
GCCCTTATTCCCTTTTTTGCGGCATTTTGCCTTCCTGTTTTTGCTCACCCAGAAACGCTGGTGAAAGTAA
AAGATGCTGAAGATCAGTTGGGTGCACGAGTGGGTTACATCGAACTGGATCTCAACAGCGGTAAGATCCT
TGAGAGTTTTCGCCCCGAAGAACGTTTTCCAATGATGAGCACTTTTAAAGTTCTGCTATGTGGCGCGGTA
TTATCCCGTATTGACGCCGGGCAAGAGCAACTCGGTCGCCGCATACACTATTCTCAGAATGACTTGGTTG
AGTACTCACCAGTCACAGAAAAGCATCTTACGGATGGCATGACAGTAAGAGAATTATGCAGTGCTGCCAT
AACCATGAGTGATAACACTGCGGCCAACTTACTTCTGACAACGATCGGAGGACCGAAGGAGCTAACCGCT
TTTTTGCACAACATGGGGGATCATGTAACTCGCCTTGATCGTTGGGAACCGGAGCTGAATGAAGCCATAC
CAAACGACGAGCGTGACACCACGATGCCTGTAGCAATGGCAACAACGTTGCGCAAACTATTAACTGGCGA
ACTACTTACTCTAGCTTCCCGGCAACAATTAATAGACTGGATGGAGGCGGATAAAGTTGCAGGACCACTT
CTGCGCTCGGCCCTTCCGGCTGGCTGGTTTATTGCTGATAAATCTGGAGCCGGTGAGCGTGGGTCTCGCG
GTATCATTGCAGCACTGGGGCCAGATGGTAAGCCCTCCCGTATCGTAGTTATCTACACGACGGGGAGTCA
GGCAACTATGGATGAACGAAATAGACAGATCGCTGAGATAGGTGCCTCACTGATTAAGCATTGGTAACTG
TCAGACCAAGTTTACTCATATATACTTTAGATTGATTTAAAACTTCATTTTTAATTTAAAAGGATCTAGG
TGAAGATCCTTTTTGATAATCTCATGACCAAAATCCCTTAACGTGAGTTTTCGTTCCACTGAGCGTCAGA
CCCCGTAGAAAAGATCAAAGGATCTTCTTGAGATCCTTTTTTTCTGCGCGTAATCTGCTGCTTGCAAACA
AAAAAACCACCGCTACCAGCGGTGGTTTGTTTGCCGGATCAAGAGCTACCAACTCTTTTTCCGAAGGTAA
CTGGCTTCAGCAGAGCGCAGATACCAAATACTGTTCTTCTAGTGTAGCCGTAGTTAGGCCACCACTTCAA
GAACTCTGTAGCACCGCCTACATACCTCGCTCTGCTAATCCTGTTACCAGTGGCTGCTGCCAGTGGCGAT
AAGTCGTGTCTTACCGGGTTGGACTCAAGACGATAGTTACCGGATAAGGCGCAGCGGTCGGGCTGAACGG
GGGGTTCGTGCACACAGCCCAGCTTGGAGCGAACGACCTACACCGAACTGAGATACCTACAGCGTGAGCT
ATGAGAAAGCGCCACGCTTCCCGAAGGGAGAAAGGCGGACAGGTATCCGGTAAGCGGCAGGGTCGGAACA
GGAGAGCGCACGAGGGAGCTTCCAGGGGGAAACGCCTGGTATCTTTATAGTCCTGTCGGGTTTCGCCACC
TCTGACTTGAGCGTCGATTTTTGTGATGCTCGTCAGGGGGGCGGAGCCTATGGAAAAACGCCAGCAACGC
GGCCTTTTTACGGTTCCTGGCCTTTTGCTGGCCTTTTGCTCACATGTTCTTTCCTGCGTTATCCCCTGAT
TCTGTGGATAACCGTATTACCGCCTTTGAGTGAGCTGATACCGCTCGCCGCAGCCGAACGACCGAGCGCA
GCGAGTCAGTGAGCGAGGAAGCGGAAGAGCGCCCAATACGCAAACCGCCTCTCCCCGCGCGTTGGCCGAT
TCATTAATGCAGCTGGCACGACAGGTTTCCCGACTGGAAAGCGGGCAGTGAGCGCAACGCAATTAATGTG
AGTTAGCTCACTCATTAGGCACCCCAGGCTTTACACTTTATGCTTCCGGCTCGTATGTTGTGTGGAATTG
TGAGCGGATAACAATTTCACACAGGAAACAGCTATGACCATGATTACGCCAAGCGCGCAATTAACCCTCA
CTAAAGGGAACAAAAGCTGGAGCTGCAAGCTTGGCCATTGCATACGTTGTATCCATATCATAATATGTAC
ATTTATATTGGCTCATGTCCAACATTACCGCCATGTTGACATTGATTATTGACTAGTTATTAATAGTAAT
CAATTACGGGGTCATTAGTTCATAGCCCATATATGGAGTTCCGCGTTACATAACTTACGGTAAATGGCCC
GCCTGGCTGACCGCCCAACGACCCCCGCCCATTGACGTCAATAATGACGTATGTTCCCATAGTAACGCCA
ATAGGGACTTTCCATTGACGTCAATGGGTGGAGTATTTACGGTAAACTGCCCACTTGGCAGTACATCAAG
TGTATCATATGCCAAGTACGCCCCCTATTGACGTCAATGACGGTAAATGGCCCGCCTGGCATTATGCCCA
GTACATGACCTTATGGGACTTTCCTACTTGGCAGTACATCTACGTATTAGTCATCGCTATTACCATGGTG
ATGCGGTTTTGGCAGTACATCAATGGGCGTGGATAGCGGTTTGACTCACGGGGATTTCCAAGTCTCCACC
CCATTGACGTCAATGGGAGTTTGTTTTGGCACCAAAATCAACGGGACTTTCCAAAATGTCGTAACAACTC
CGCCCCATTGACGCAAATGGGCGGTAGGCGTGTACGGTGGGAGGTCTATATAAGCAGAGCTCGTTTAGTG
AACCGGGGTCTCTCTGGTTAGACCAGATCTGAGCCTGGGAGCTCTCTGGCTAACTAGGGAACCCACTGCT
TAAGCCTCAATAAAGCTTGCCTTGAGTGCTTCAAGTAGTGTGTGCCCGTCTGTTGTGTGACTCTGGTAAC
TAGAGATCCCTCAGACCCTTTTAGTCAGTGTGGAAAATCTCTAGCAGTGGCGCCCGAACAGGGACTTGAA
AGCGAAAGGGAAACCAGAGGAGCTCTCTCGACGCAGGACTCGGCTTGCTGAAGCGCGCACGGCAAGAGGC
GAGGGGCGGCGACTGGTGAGTACGCCAAAAATTTTGACTAGCGGAGGCTAGAAGGAGAGAGATGGGTGCG
AGAGCGTCAGTATTAAGCGGGGGAGAATTAGATCGCGATGGGAAAAAATTCGGTTAAGGCCAGGGGGAAA
GAAAAAATATAAATTAAAACATATAGTATGGGCAAGCAGGGAGCTAGAACGATTCGCAGTTAATCCTGGC
CTGTTAGAAACATCAGAAGGCTGTAGACAAATACTGGGACAGCTACAACCATCCCTTCAGACAGGATCAG
AAGAACTTAGATCATTATATAATACAGTAGCAACCCTCTATTGTGTGCATCAAAGGATAGAGATAAAAGA
CACCAAGGAAGCTTTAGACAAGATAGAGGAAGAGCAAAACAAAAGTAAGACCACCGCACAGCAAGCGGCC
GCTGATCTTCAGACCTGGAGGAGGAGATATGAGGGACAATTGGAGAAGTGAATTATATAAATATAAAGTA
GTAAAAATTGAACCATTAGGAGTAGCACCCACCAAGGCAAAGAGAAGAGTGGTGCAGAGAGAAAAAAGAG
CAGTGGGAATAGGAGCTTTGTTCCTTGGGTTCTTGGGAGCAGCAGGAAGCACTATGGGCGCAGCGTCAAT
GACGCTGACGGTACAGGCCAGACAATTATTGTCTGGTATAGTGCAGCAGCAGAACAATTTGCTGAGGGCT
ATTGAGGCGCAACAGCATCTGTTGCAACTCACAGTCTGGGGCATCAAGCAGCTCCAGGCAAGAATCCTGG
CTGTGGAAAGATACCTAAAGGATCAACAGCTCCTGGGGATTTGGGGTTGCTCTGGAAAACTCATTTGCAC
CACTGCTGTGCCTTGGAATGCTAGTTGGAGTAATAAATCTCTGGAACAGATTTGGAATCACACGACCTGG
ATGGAGTGGGACAGAGAAATTAACAATTACACAAGCTTAATACACTCCTTAATTGAAGAATCGCAAAACC
AGCAAGAAAAGAATGAACAAGAATTATTGGAATTAGATAAATGGGCAAGTTTGTGGAATTGGTTTAACAT
AACAAATTGGCTGTGGTATATAAAATTATTCATAATGATAGTAGGAGGCTTGGTAGGTTTAAGAATAGTT
TTTGCTGTACTTTCTATAGTGAATAGAGTTAGGCAGGGATATTCACCATTATCGTTTCAGACCCACCTCC
CAACCCCGAGGGGACCCGACAGGCCCGAAGGAATAGAAGAAGAAGGTGGAGAGAGAGACAGAGACAGATC
CATTCGATTAGTGAACGGATCTCGACGGTATCGGTTAACTTTTAAAAGAAAAGGGGGGATTGGGGGGTAC
AGTGCAGGGGAAAGAATAGTAGACATAATAGCAACAGACATACAAACTAAAGAATTACAAAAACAAATTA
CAAAAATTCAAAATTTTATCGATCACGAGACTAGCCTCGAGTGGCTGGATCTGGCTTGCCTCCCCTTTTT
TACATATACAATTCCATTAAAAATGAGCATTCATATACCTGTTGTCTATTGTTCATTTTAATTCATATAG
AACACTTTCAAACAGTACTGATATGTCCCAGGAAGATGAAGATATTTCCCATCTGTTTCATAAGAAAAGT
TTTCTATTCTTCCCTGTTAGGATGCATAAAAGGTTTAACCATAATTTCCATGTGTGTAACTACTCACTGG
AAGATCCCAAACTGAGTTGGACCCTATATGGGGGATCATATTATCGATATCAAGGAAGGTCTAGAAAAGA
GGAATAACATCTTGGGGTGCATTGCCTGAGGCGAATTTCCAGCCTTATCCTTCAAGGTCTGTGACCAAAG
CTGTATTCCTCTCTGTATTTACAAATTGAGAAGCTCAGTCAAGGCAAAAAGAGAAACACACTCCTCAGGT
CCCTGTTCCTCCCCTAGCTAAGTGCAAATGCAGGGGAGGTGGCAATTTCACTACAAAGAAGTTATCACTA
ATTCTTATAACCAGAGCATCCTAAGAATGTTATCTTGTTCCTTCCATATCTTGTGCTGGGGCTTCAACAC
AGAGAAGCATTGTATTCAAAATGAAAATGCTACAGTTCAAATTTGTCCTTTCCAAGTTCCCAGATGAAAA
CATTCAGAATTTAAACTCTTAGGAGGTGATATTTACATTCTTTCCTTCGACACTGCTTAGAGTAATGATT
CACAAGTGCACGCACCTCCCCAATCAGACATTACTTTCGCTTTAAATGAGTTTTCACAGATAACTTCGGT
GTAATACTCTATGAGGGTCTAAGAGTGACAAGGAACTCTGAAAAGTCCCACATAGTTTTCTGTTCCCACC
AAAAAGTACAAAGACAATGCGAAGATTCTGATATAACATGAGTTTGGTGGAATTTTTTTTTTCTTTTAAG
CTTGGGAGATCGAGTGTAGAAAAAGGGCATCTCTCCCTAACAGCACCCTGATCTGCTGGAATAAGGATGG
GTTTGCTGGTAGCCATGTTAGGCAGATTTGTGGTTCTCTGCTCCGTATCTCCTCGTGAGAACAGAGGTCT
CTTTAGACTCCTCTTCATTTCAATGCCTTTGTTCCGGAGTCTGTTAGAGAAGAAAAAGTTACAGTAGCAT
AACAAAGCAGGAAAAGGGAATGGAAAAAAAAAATAATAACTGGCTTCCAGTGTCTGGAGCAGCTGCACAC
ACACCCTTAGCACAGGTTTGGCTTGGTAAATTAATTCATCTGTAAATAGTGAGCAGTCTCCAGATAGAAC
TTCAGGGCTGAGGTGCAGGTTCCTTAAGGATTTACATGTAAAGGCAAAGGCTTTCAGCCCTAGGTGTTAC
AAGTGAGTGGTGCCCTTCATGCCCTGCCCTGAGTCTGCCCATCCAATCATATCCCGATATGCAAATGACC
CTTAGTGCATGCAGATAAAAAGGAGCAAGGGCTCTTTCAGAACCAATTTGCTGAGCCTGTCACCTGTGTT
CCAGGAGCCACCGGTGGATCCACCGGCATGGCGGTGGAAGGAGGAATGAAATGTGTGAAGTTCTTGCTCT
ACGTCCTCCTGCTGGCCTTTTGCGCCTGTGCAGTGGGACTGATTGCCGTGGGTGTCGGGGCACAGCTTGT
CCTGAGTCAGACCATAATCCAGGGGGCTACCCCTGGCTCTCTGTTGCCAGTGGTCATCATCGCAGTGGGT
GTCTTCCTCTTCCTGGTGGCTTTTGTGGGCTGCTGCGGGGCCTGCAAGGAGAACTATTGTCTTATGATCA
CGTTTGCCATCTTTCTGTCTCTTATCATGTTGGTGGAGGTGGCCGCAGCCATTGCTGGCTATGTGTTTAG
AGATAAGGTGATGTCAGAGTTTAATAACAACTTCCGGCAGCAGATGGAGAATTACCCGAAAAACAACCAC
ACTGCTTCGATCCTGGACAGGATGCAGGCAGATTTTAAGTGCTGTGGGGCTGCTAACTACACAGATTGGG
AGAAAATCCCTTCCATGTCGAAGAACCGAGTCCCCGACTCCTGCTGCATTAATGTTACTGTGGGCTGTGG
GATTAATTTCAACGAGAAGGCGATCCATAAGGAGGGCTGTGTGGAGAAGATTGGGGGCTGGCTGAGGAAA
AATGTGCTGGTGGTAGCTGCAGCAGCCCTTGGAATTGCTTTTGTCGAGGTTTTGGGAATTGTCTTTGCCT
GCTGCCTCGTGAAGAGTATCAGAAGTGGCTACGAGGTGATGATGGAGAGCGACGAGAGCGGCCTGCCCGC
CATGCCGGTCGCCACCATGGTGAGCAAGGGCGAGGAGCTGTTCACCGGGGTGGTGCCCATCCTGGTCGAG
CTGGACGGCGACGTAAACGGCCACAAGTTCAGCGTGTCCGGCGAGGGCGAGGGCGATGCCACCTACGGCA
AGCTGACCCTGAAGTTCATCTGCACCACCGGCAAGCTGCCCGTGCCCTGGCCCACCCTCGTGACCACCCT
GACCTACGGCGTGCAGTGCTTCAGCCGCTACCCCGACCACATGAAGCAGCACGACTTCTTCAAGTCCGCC
ATGCCCGAAGGCTACGTCCAGGAGCGCACCATCTTCTTCAAGGACGACGGCAACTACAAGACCCGCGCCG
AGGTGAAGTTCGAGGGCGACACCCTGGTGAACCGCATCGAGCTGAAGGGCATCGACTTCAAGGAGGACGG
CAACATCCTGGGGCACAAGCTGGAGTACAACTACAACAGCCACAACGTCTATATCATGGCCGACAAGCAG
AAGAACGGCATCAAGGTGAACTTCAAGATCCGCCACAACATCGAGGACGGCAGCGTGCAGCTCGCCGACC
ACTACCAGCAGAACACCCCCATCGGCGACGGCCCCGTGCTGCTGCCCGACAACCACTACCTGAGCACCCA
GTCCGCCCTGAGCAAAGACCCCAACGAGAAGCGCGATCACATGGTCCTGCTGGAGTTCGTGACCGCCGCC
GGGATCACTCTCGGCATGGACGAGCTGTACAAGTAAAGCGGCCGCGTCGACAATCAACCTCTGGATTACA
AAATTTGTGAAAGATTGACTGGTATTCTTAACTATGTTGCTCCTTTTACGCTATGTGGATACGCTGCTTT
AATGCCTTTGTATCATGCTATTGCTTCCCGTATGGCTTTCATTTTCTCCTCCTTGTATAAATCCTGGTTG
CTGTCTCTTTATGAGGAGTTGTGGCCCGTTGTCAGGCAACGTGGCGTGGTGTGCACTGTGTTTGCTGACG
CAACCCCCACTGGTTGGGGCATTGCCACCACCTGTCAGCTCCTTTCCGGGACTTTCGCTTTCCCCCTCCC
TATTGCCACGGCGGAACTCATCGCCGCCTGCCTTGCCCGCTGCTGGACAGGGGCTCGGCTGTTGGGCACT
GACAATTCCGTGGTGTTGTCGGGGAAGCTGACGTCCTTTCCATGGCTGCTCGCCTGTGTTGCCACCTGGA
TTCTGCGCGGGACGTCCTTCTGCTACGTCCCTTCGGCCCTCAATCCAGCGGACCTTCCTTCCCGCGGCCT
GCTGCCGGCTCTAGAGCCTCTTCCGCGTCTTCGCCTTCCCGGGTCGAGCTCGGTACCTTTAAGACCAATG
ACTTACAAGGCAGCTGTAGATCTTAGCCACTTTTTAAAAGAAAAGGGGGGACTGGAAGGGCTAATTCACT
CCCAACGAAGACAAGATCTGCTTTTTGCTTGTACTGGGTCTCTCTGGTTAGACCAGATCTGAGCCTGGGA
GCTCTCTGGCTAACTAGGGAACCCACTGCTTAAGCCTCAATAAAGCTTGCCTTGAGTGCTTCAAGTAGTG
TGTGCCCGTCTGTTGTGTGACTCTGGTAACTAGAGATCCCTCAGACCCTTTTAGTCAGTGTGGAAAATCT
CTAGCAGTAGTAGTTCATGTCATCTTATTATTCAGTATTTATAACTTGCAAAGAAATGAATATCAGAGAG
TGAGAGGAACTTGTTTATTGCAGCTTATAATGGTTACAAATAAAGCAATAGCATCAC
Features (pLannotate 1.2.2; 27 found; start..end, strand, type, name):
    112..247     +  rep_origin     SV40 ori: SV40 origin of replication
    268..286     -  promoter       T7 promoter: promoter for bacteriophage T7 RNA polymerase
    294..449     +  CDS            lacZα (fragment): LacZα fragment of β-galactosidase; lacZ fragment
    454..882     +  rep_origin     f1 ori (sequence partly withheld): f1 bacteriophage origin of replication; arrow indicates direction of (+) strand synthesis
    935..1039    +  promoter       AmpR promoter: bla
   1040..1900    +  CDS            AmpR: β-lactamase; bla; confers resistance to ampicillin, carbenicillin, and related antibiotics
   2071..2659    +  rep_origin     ori: high-copy-number ColE1/pMB1/pBR322/pUC origin of replication
   2842..2934    +  CDS            lacI (fragment): lac repressor; lacI; The lac repressor binds to the lac operator to inhibit transcription in E. coli. This inhibition can be relieved by adding lactose or isopropyl-β-D-thiogalactopyranoside (IPTG).
   2947..2968    +  protein_bind   CAP binding site: CAP binding activates transcription in the presence of cAMP. E. coli catabolite activator protein
   2983..3013    +  promoter       lac promoter: promoter for the E. coli lac operon
   3021..3037    +  protein_bind   lac operator: The lac repressor binds to the lac operator to inhibit transcription in E. coli. This inhibition can be relieved by adding lactose or isopropyl-β-D-thiogalactopyranoside (IPTG). lac repressor encoded by lacI
   3082..3100    +  promoter       T3 promoter: promoter for bacteriophage T3 RNA polymerase
   3201..3580    +  enhancer       CMV enhancer: human cytomegalovirus immediate early enhancer
   3581..3784    +  promoter       CMV promoter: human cytomegalovirus (CMV) immediate early promoter
   3799..3979    +  LTR            5' LTR (truncated): truncated 5' long terminal repeat (LTR) from HIV-1
   4026..4151    +  misc_feature   HIV-1 Ψ: packaging signal of human immunodeficiency virus type 1
   4135..4498    +  CDS            HIV-1 gag (fragment): gag protein from human immunodeficiency virus 1; gag
   4644..4877    +  misc_feature   RRE: The Rev response element (RRE) of HIV-1 allows for Rev-dependent mRNA export from the nucleus to the cytoplasm.
   5254..5354    +  CDS            Rev (fragment): human immunodeficiency virus 1 (HIV-1) Rev protein; rev; enhances nuclear export of unspliced and incompletely spliced viral mRNAs
   5373..5490    +  misc_feature   cPPT/CTS: central polypurine tract and central termination sequence of HIV-1
   7041..7754    +  CDS            CD63: CD63_HUMAN - Also known as MLA1, TSPAN30. Experimental evidence at protein level: Swiss-Prot protein existence level 1. Functions as cell surface receptor for TIMP1 and plays a role in the activation of cellular signaling cascades. Plays a role in the activation of ITGB1 and integrin signaling, leading to the activation of AKT, FAK/PTK2 and MAP kinases. Promotes cell survival, reorganization of the actin cytoskeleton, cell adhesion, spreading and migration, via its role in the activation of AKT and FAK/PTK2. Plays a role in VEGFA signaling via its role in regulating the internalization of KDR/
   7755..7787    +  CDS            TurboGFP (fragment): improved green fluorescent protein from Pontellina plumata (Evdokimov et al., 2006) mammalian codon-optimized
   7800..8519    +  CDS            EGFP: the original enhanced GFP (Yang et al., 1996) mammalian codon-optimized
   8535..9081    +  misc_feature   WPRE (fragment): woodchuck hepatitis virus posttranscriptional regulatory element
   9096..9164    +  CDS            nef (fragment): NEF_HV1Z2 - Experimental evidence at protein level: Swiss-Prot protein existence level 1. Extracellular Nef protein targets CD4(+) T-lymphocytes for apoptosis by interacting with CXCR4 surface receptors. From Human immunodeficiency virus type 1 group M subtype D (isolate Z2/CDC-Z34) (HIV-1).
   9166..9399    +  LTR            3' LTR (ΔU3): self-inactivating 3' long terminal repeat (LTR) from HIV-1
   9471..72      +  polyA_signal   SV40 poly(A) signal (across the origin): SV40 polyadenylation signal
