[The description below was written by a language model from this plasmid's Addgene catalogue record and pLannotate feature annotations shown in this document.]
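Description:
p50.mALDH1A1.CD63-GFP.wpre is catalogued simply as a mammalian expression plasmid on the p52 backbone, but its feature table shows the architecture of a third-generation, self-inactivating HIV-1 lentiviral transfer vector. A CMV enhancer/promoter is fused to a truncated 5' LTR to drive Tat-independent transcription of the viral genome in packaging cells. This is followed by the Ψ packaging signal with a gag fragment, the Rev response element for nuclear export of unspliced RNA, and the cPPT/CTS that aids nuclear import of the provirus. The cassette ends in a ΔU3 3' LTR and an SV40 polyadenylation signal. The bacterial portion carries a high-copy ColE1/pUC origin, an ampicillin resistance gene, an f1 origin, lac-derived remnants and T7/T3 promoters, and there is also an SV40 origin. The record lists a recombination-deficient strain (NEB Stable) for propagation, which is common for LTR-containing plasmids.

The payload is human CD63, a tetraspanin enriched on exosomes and other extracellular vesicles, joined in the same orientation to EGFP through a short linker that the annotation tool scored as a TurboGFP fragment. A WPRE downstream enhances transcript stability and expression. No internal promoter is annotated. However, roughly 1.5 kb between the cPPT and the CD63 coding sequence is unannotated, and the plasmid name and purpose field point to a mouse Aldh1a1 promoter there. This is an inference from the name rather than a recorded feature. Such an arrangement would restrict CD63-GFP expression to ALDH1A1-expressing cells. This fits the associated publication on cancer stem cell-derived extracellular vesicles, where fluorescently tagged vesicles are tracked to recipient immune cells in the tumour microenvironment.
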