Addgene plasmid #226770: p50.mALDH1A1.CD63-GFP.wpre
Purpose: CD63-GFP in p52 (mAldh1a backbone)
Depositing lab: Ferdinando Pucci. Depositing organization: Oregon Health & Science University. Publication: Cancer stem cell-derived extracellular vesicles preferentially target MHC-II-macrophages and PD1+ T cells in the tumor microenvironment. Gonzalez-Callejo P, Guo Z, Ziglari T, Claudio NM, Nguyen KH, Oshimori N, Seras-Franzoso J, Pucci F. PLoS One. 2023 Feb 3;18(2):e0279400. doi: 10.1371/journal.pone.0279400. eCollection 2023. PubMed 36735677.
Backbone
  Vector backbone: p52
  Vector type: Mammalian Expression
Growth in bacteria
  Bacterial resistance: Ampicillin, 100 μg/mL
  Growth temperature: 37°C
  Growth strain: NEB Stable
  Copy number: Unknown
Gene/Insert
  Gene/Insert name: CD63 (alt name: CD63-GFP)
  Entrez Gene: CD63 (a.k.a. AD1, HOP-26, ME491, MLA1, OMA81H, Pltgp40, TSPAN30)
Terms and licenses: Academic/Nonprofit Terms; Industry Terms: Not Available to Industry
How to cite: p50.mALDH1A1.CD63-GFP.wpre was a gift from Ferdinando Pucci (Addgene plasmid # 226770 ; http://n2t.net/addgene:226770 ; RRID:Addgene_226770)
